Addgene plasmid #193078: SFFV-mCh-GATA2-T354M
Purpose: constitutive expression of mCherry fused to human Gata2 with mutation T354M in mammalian cells
Depositing lab: Filipe Pereira. Depositing organization: Center for Neuroscience and Cell Biology, University of Coimbra. Publication: GATA2 mitotic bookmarking is required for definitive haematopoiesis. Silverio-Alves R, Kurochkin I, Rydstrom A, Vazquez Echegaray C, Haider J, Nicholls M, Rode C, Thelaus L, Lindgren AY, Ferreira AG, Brandao R, Larsson J, de Bruijn MFTR, Martin-Gonzalez J, Pereira CF. Nat Commun. 2023 Aug 14;14(1):4645. doi: 10.1038/s41467-023-40391-x. PubMed 37580379.
Backbone
  Vector backbone: SFFV
  Vector type: Mammalian Expression, Lentiviral
Growth in bacteria
  Bacterial resistance: Ampicillin, 100 μg/mL
  Growth temperature: 37°C
  Growth strain: NEB Stable
  Copy number: Unknown
Gene/Insert
  Gene/Insert name: mCh-GATA2-T354M
  Species: H. sapiens (human)
  Promoter: SFFV
  Cloning method: Ligation Independent Cloning
  Sequencing primers: 5′ CTGCTTCCCGAGCTCTATAA
Terms and licenses: Academic/Nonprofit Terms; Industry Terms: Not Available to Industry
How to cite: SFFV-mCh-GATA2-T354M was a gift from Filipe Pereira (Addgene plasmid # 193078 ; http://n2t.net/addgene:193078 ; RRID:Addgene_193078)
