[The description below was written by a language model from this plasmid's Addgene catalogue record and pLannotate feature annotations shown in this document.]
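Description:
SFFV-mCh-GATA2-T354M is a third-generation-style, self-inactivating HIV-1 lentiviral transfer plasmid for constitutive expression of an mCherry–GATA2 fusion in mammalian cells. It is propagated in E. coli through a high-copy ColE1/pUC-type origin with ampicillin selection (β-lactamase under its own promoter). The pBluescript-derived backbone also carries an f1 origin, lac promoter/operator remnants, a lacZα fragment and flanking T3 and T7 promoters. No mammalian drug-selection marker is annotated, so transduced cells would be identified by red fluorescence.

The viral cassette starts with an RSV promoter driving a truncated 5′ LTR, which makes genomic RNA production Tat-independent. This is followed by the Ψ packaging signal with a partial gag sequence, the RRE for Rev-dependent nuclear export, and the cPPT/CTS, which aids nuclear import of the reverse-transcribed genome. An internal spleen focus-forming virus (SFFV) LTR promoter, which is strongly active in haematopoietic cells, drives a red fluorescent protein fused in frame to the N-terminus of human GATA2. The automated annotation labels this fluorescent protein as dTomato, but the catalogue record identifies it as mCherry, a related Discosoma-derived protein. The GATA2 coding sequence is recorded as carrying the T354M substitution, which the feature table does not mark separately. Downstream lie a WPRE to enhance transcript stability and expression, the ΔU3 3′ LTR, and an SV40 polyadenylation signal and origin.

The associated publication concerns GATA2 mitotic bookmarking in definitive haematopoiesis. The construct therefore presumably serves to visualise this mutant's localisation and behaviour compared with wild-type GATA2, although the record does not give experimental details.
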