Features (pLannotate 1.2.2; 29 found; start..end, strand, type, name):
    200..788     -  rep_origin     ori: high-copy-number ColE1/pMB1/pBR322/pUC origin of replication
    959..1819    -  CDS            AmpR: β-lactamase; bla; confers resistance to ampicillin, carbenicillin, and related antibiotics
   1820..1924    -  promoter       AmpR promoter: bla
   1977..2405    -  rep_origin     f1 ori (sequence partly withheld): f1 bacteriophage origin of replication; arrow indicates direction of (+) strand synthesis
   2410..2565    -  CDS            lacZα (fragment): LacZα fragment of β-galactosidase; lacZ fragment
   2573..2591    +  promoter       T7 promoter: promoter for bacteriophage T7 RNA polymerase
   2612..2747    -  rep_origin     SV40 ori: SV40 origin of replication
   2787..2908    -  polyA_signal   SV40 poly(A) signal: SV40 polyadenylation signal
   2980..3213    -  LTR            3' LTR (ΔU3): self-inactivating 3' long terminal repeat (LTR) from HIV-1
   3215..3304    -  CDS            nef (fragment): NEF_HV1Z2 - Experimental evidence at protein level: Swiss-Prot protein existence level 1. Extracellular Nef protein targets CD4(+) T-lymphocytes for apoptosis by interacting with CXCR4 surface receptors. From Human immunodeficiency virus type 1 group M subtype D (isolate Z2/CDC-Z34) (HIV-1).
   3306..3709    -  misc_feature   WPRE: woodchuck hepatitis virus posttranscriptional regulatory element
   3841..3900    -  CDS            S (fragment): HBSAG_WHV6 - Experimental evidence at transcript level: Swiss-Prot protein existence level 2. The middle envelope protein plays an important role in the budding of the virion. It is involved in the induction of budding in a nucleocapsid independent way. In this process the majority of envelope proteins bud to form subviral lipoprotein particles of 22 nm of diameter that do not contain a nucleocapsid (By similarity). From Woodchuck hepatitis B virus (isolate w64/pWS23) (WHV).
   3900..3925    -  misc_feature   MCS (fragment): pBluescript multiple cloning site
   3929..5365    -  CDS            GATA2: GATA2_HUMAN - Experimental evidence at protein level: Swiss-Prot protein existence level 1. Transcriptional activator which regulates endothelin-1 gene expression in endothelial cells. Binds to the consensus sequence 5'- AGATAG-3'. From Homo sapiens (Human).
   5366..6067    -  CDS            dTomato: dTomato is a basic (constitutively fluorescent) orange fluorescent protein published in 2004, derived from Discosoma sp.. It is reported to be a somewhat slowly-maturing dimer with low acid sensitivity.
   6074..6097    -  misc_feature   MCS (fragment): pBluescript multiple cloning site
   6107..6508    -  promoter       SFFV promoter: spleen focus-forming virus long terminal repeat (LTR) promoter
   6542..6659    -  misc_feature   cPPT/CTS: central polypurine tract and central termination sequence of HIV-1
   6678..6778    -  CDS            Rev (fragment): human immunodeficiency virus 1 (HIV-1) Rev protein; rev; enhances nuclear export of unspliced and incompletely spliced viral mRNAs
   7155..7388    -  misc_feature   RRE: The Rev response element (RRE) of HIV-1 allows for Rev-dependent mRNA export from the nucleus to the cytoplasm.
   7534..7897    -  CDS            HIV-1 gag (fragment): gag protein from human immunodeficiency virus 1; gag
   7881..8006    -  misc_feature   HIV-1 Ψ: packaging signal of human immunodeficiency virus type 1
   8053..8233    -  LTR            5' LTR (truncated): truncated 5' long terminal repeat (LTR) from HIV-1
   8234..8460    -  promoter       RSV promoter: Rous sarcoma virus enhancer/promoter
   8488..8506    -  promoter       T3 promoter: promoter for bacteriophage T3 RNA polymerase
   8551..8567    -  protein_bind   lac operator: The lac repressor binds to the lac operator to inhibit transcription in E. coli. This inhibition can be relieved by adding lactose or isopropyl-β-D-thiogalactopyranoside (IPTG). lac repressor encoded by lacI
   8575..8605    -  promoter       lac promoter: promoter for the E. coli lac operon
   8620..8641    -  protein_bind   CAP binding site: CAP binding activates transcription in the presence of cAMP. E. coli catabolite activator protein
   8654..17      -  CDS            lacI (fragment) (across the origin): lac repressor; lacI; The lac repressor binds to the lac operator to inhibit transcription in E. coli. This inhibition can be relieved by adding lactose or isopropyl-β-D-thiogalactopyranoside (IPTG).
>Addgene plasmid #193078 | SFFV-mCh-GATA2-T354M | addgene full sequence | sequence record 380074 | Addgene NGS Result
GTTTGCGTATTGGGCGCTCTTCCGCTTCCTCGCTCACTGACTCGCTGCGCTCGGTCGTTCGGCTGCGGCG
AGCGGTATCAGCTCACTCAAAGGCGGTAATACGGTTATCCACAGAATCAGGGGATAACGCAGGAAAGAAC
ATGTGAGCAAAAGGCCAGCAAAAGGCCAGGAACCGTAAAAAGGCCGCGTTGCTGGCGTTTTTCCATAGGC
TCCGCCCCCCTGACGAGCATCACAAAAATCGACGCTCAAGTCAGAGGTGGCGAAACCCGACAGGACTATA
AAGATACCAGGCGTTTCCCCCTGGAAGCTCCCTCGTGCGCTCTCCTGTTCCGACCCTGCCGCTTACCGGA
TACCTGTCCGCCTTTCTCCCTTCGGGAAGCGTGGCGCTTTCTCATAGCTCACGCTGTAGGTATCTCAGTT
CGGTGTAGGTCGTTCGCTCCAAGCTGGGCTGTGTGCACGAACCCCCCGTTCAGCCCGACCGCTGCGCCTT
ATCCGGTAACTATCGTCTTGAGTCCAACCCGGTAAGACACGACTTATCGCCACTGGCAGCAGCCACTGGT
AACAGGATTAGCAGAGCGAGGTATGTAGGCGGTGCTACAGAGTTCTTGAAGTGGTGGCCTAACTACGGCT
ACACTAGAAGAACAGTATTTGGTATCTGCGCTCTGCTGAAGCCAGTTACCTTCGGAAAAAGAGTTGGTAG
CTCTTGATCCGGCAAACAAACCACCGCTGGTAGCGGTGGTTTTTTTGTTTGCAAGCAGCAGATTACGCGC
AGAAAAAAAGGATCTCAAGAAGATCCTTTGATCTTTTCTACGGGGTCTGACGCTCAGTGGAACGAAAACT
CACGTTAAGGGATTTTGGTCATGAGATTATCAAAAAGGATCTTCACCTAGATCCTTTTAAATTAAAAATG
AAGTTTTAAATCAATCTAAAGTATATATGAGTAAACTTGGTCTGACAGTTACCAATGCTTAATCAGTGAG
GCACCTATCTCAGCGATCTGTCTATTTCGTTCATCCATAGTTGCCTGACTCCCCGTCGTGTAGATAACTA
CGATACGGGAGGGCTTACCATCTGGCCCCAGTGCTGCAATGATACCGCGAGACCCACGCTCACCGGCTCC
AGATTTATCAGCAATAAACCAGCCAGCCGGAAGGGCCGAGCGCAGAAGTGGTCCTGCAACTTTATCCGCC
TCCATCCAGTCTATTAATTGTTGCCGGGAAGCTAGAGTAAGTAGTTCGCCAGTTAATAGTTTGCGCAACG
TTGTTGCCATTGCTACAGGCATCGTGGTGTCACGCTCGTCGTTTGGTATGGCTTCATTCAGCTCCGGTTC
CCAACGATCAAGGCGAGTTACATGATCCCCCATGTTGTGCAAAAAAGCGGTTAGCTCCTTCGGTCCTCCG
ATCGTTGTCAGAAGTAAGTTGGCCGCAGTGTTATCACTCATGGTTATGGCAGCACTGCATAATTCTCTTA
CTGTCATGCCATCCGTAAGATGCTTTTCTGTGACTGGTGAGTACTCAACCAAGTCATTCTGAGAATAGTG
TATGCGGCGACCGAGTTGCTCTTGCCCGGCGTCAATACGGGATAATACCGCGCCACATAGCAGAACTTTA
AAAGTGCTCATCATTGGAAAACGTTCTTCGGGGCGAAAACTCTCAAGGATCTTACCGCTGTTGAGATCCA
GTTCGATGTAACCCACTCGTGCACCCAACTGATCTTCAGCATCTTTTACTTTCACCAGCGTTTCTGGGTG
AGCAAAAACAGGAAGGCAAAATGCCGCAAAAAAGGGAATAAGGGCGACACGGAAATGTTGAATACTCATA
CTCTTCCTTTTTCAATATTATTGAAGCATTTATCAGGGTTATTGTCTCATGAGCGGATACATATTTGAAT
GTATTTAGAAAAATAAACAAATAGGGGTTCCGCGCACATTTCCCCGAAAAGTGCCACCTAAATTGTAAGC
GTTAATATTTTGTTAAAATTCGCGTTAAATTTTTGTTAAATCAGCTCATTTTTTAACCAATAGGCCGAAA
TCGGCAAAATCCCTTATAAATCAAAAGAATAGACCGAGATAGGGT
[37 nt withheld, positions 2076-2112]
AAAGAACGTGGACTCCAACGTCAAAGG
[49 nt withheld, positions 2140-2188]
T
[91 nt withheld, positions 2190-2280]
G
[124 nt withheld, positions 2282-2405]
CCCATTCGCCATTCAGGCTGCGCAACTGTTGGGAAGGGCGATCGGTGCGGGCCTCTTCGCTATTACGCCA
GCTGGCGAAAGGGGGATGTGCTGCAAGGCGATTAAGTTGGGTAACGCCAGGGTTTTCCCAGTCACGACGT
TGTAAAACGACGGCCAGTGAGCGCGCGTAATACGACTCACTATAGGGCGAATTGGGTACGTCCCTAGGCC
TCCAAAAAAGCCTCCTCACTACTTCTGGAATAGCTCAGAGGCCGAGGCGGCCTCGGCCTCTGCATAAATA
AAAAAAATTAGTCAGCCATGGGGCGGAGAATGGGCGGAACTGGGCGGAGTTAGGGGCGGGATGGGCGGAG
TTAGGGGCGGGATAGCTAGAGCCAGACATGATAAGATACATTGATGAGTTTGGACAAACCACAACTAGAA
TGCAGTGAAAAAAATGCTTTATTTGTGAAATTTGTGATGCTATTGCTTTATTTGTAACCATTATAAGCTG
CAATAAACAAGTTCCTCTCACTCTCTGATATTCATTTCTTTGCAAGTTATAAATACTGAATAATAAGATG
ACATGAACTACTACTGCTAGAGATTTTCCACACTGACTAAAAGGGTCTGAGGGATCTCTAGTTACCAGAG
TCACACAACAGACGGGCACACACTACTTGAAGCACTCAAGGCAAGCTTTATTGAGGCTTAAGCAGTGGGT
TCCCTAGTTAGCCAGAGAGCTCCCAGGCTCAGATCTGGTCTAACCAGAGAGACCCAGTACAAGCAAAAAG
CAGATCTTGTCTTCGTTGGGAGTGAATTAGCCCTTCCAGTCCCCCCTTTTCTTTTAAAAAGTGGCTAAGA
TCTACAGCTGCCTTGTAAGTCATTGGTCTTAAAGGTACAGCTTGATATCGAATTGCAAAGGACGTCAGCT
TCCCCGACAACACCACGGAATTATCAGTGCCCAGCAACCTAGCCCCTGTCCAGCAGCGGGCAAGGCAGGC
GGCGATGAGTTCTGCCGTGGCGATCGGGAGGGGGAAAGCGAAAGTCCCAGAAAGGAGTTGACAGGTGGTG
GCAATGCCCCAGCCAGTGGGGGTTGCGTCAGCAAACACAGAGCACACCACGCCACGTTGACGGACAACGG
GCCACAACTCCTCATAAAGAGACAGCAACCAGGATTTATACAAGGAGGAGAAAACGAAAGCCGTACGGGA
AGCAATAGCATGATACAGAGGCATTAAAGCAGCATATCCACACAGCGTAAAAGGAGCAACATAGTTAAGA
ATATCAGTCAATCTTTCACAAATTTTGTAATCCAGAGGTTGATTAACAGGAACAGAGCGTAAATAACGGG
AAAGTTTCTTAACATGTTTGTCTTGTGGCAATACACCTGAACTAGTAATTACATATCCCTAAAAATGTAA
ATGATTGCCCCACCATTTTGTTTTATTAACATTTAAATGTATACCCAAATCAAGAAAAACAGAACAAATA
TGGGAATAAATGGCGGTAAGATGCTCGAATTCCTGCAGCCCGGGGGATCCCTAGCCCATGGCGGTCACCA
TGCTGGACGGGTGGGGGTGGCCGAAGGAGAGGCTGGAGGAGGGGTGGATGGGCGTCGGAGTGGGCAGGAT
GTGTCCGGAGTGGCTGAAGGGCGGGAGGTGGCCCACAGGTGCCATGTGTCCAGCCAGGGCAGCTGCACTG
AAGGGGGATGACTTCTCCTGCATGCACTTTGACAGCTCCTCGAAGCACTCCGCCCCTTTCTTGCTCTTCT
TGGACTTGTTGGACATCTTCCGGTTCCGAGTCTGGATCCCTTCCTTCTTCATGGTCAGTGGCCTGTTAAC
ATTGTGCAGCTTGTAGTAGAGGCCACAGGCGTTGCAGACAGGGTCCCCGTTGGCGTTTCGGCGCCATAAG
GTGGTGGTTGTCATCTGACAATTTGCACAACAGGTGCCGGCTCTTCTGGCGGCCGACAGTCTTCGCTTGG
GCTTGATGAGTGGTCGGTTCTGCCCATTCATCTTGTGGTAGAGGCCACAGGCATTGCACAGGTAGTGGCC
GGTGCCGTCCCGCCGCCAGAGAGGGGTGGCTGTGGCCCCACAGTTGACACACTCCCGGCCTTCTGAACAG
GAACGAGCCTTGCTGCGCTGCTTAGGGGTGAAGCTGGAGGCCGGTCCCCCCAGGAAGCCTCCGGGGTGGA
AGAGTCCGCTGCTGTAGTCGTGGGCAGCCGCCGGCACATAGGAGGGGTAGGTGGGGATGGGGTGGTGTGT
AGCAGGCTGGGTGCCCATAGTAGCTAGGCCTGGGCGCAGGGGACTGCCACTTTCCATCTTCATGCTCTCC
GTCAGTGACACCTGGTACTTGACGCCGTCCTTGTCCTCTCCTCGGGCTGCACTACCCCCCGCGGAAGATG
AGGCTGGAGACGCAGCCCCCGTGGTGCTAGGGTCAGGAGACACTTCTTTGGGTGGCGTGGGTGGGAAGCC
GAAAAGGTGGGAGCCAGAGTGGGCTGCTGTAGGGGTGAGGGAGGCCACTGAGCTCCCGCTGCCTCCCCCG
CTCCCACCCCCAGCCCCTGGGTACACAGAGAGTGGGCCTCCAGGGCCTCCAGCAGCTGAGGGGTGCAGTG
GCGTCTTGGAGAAGGGGCTCACGGTCCAGGGGTTGTGGTGGTGGGCCGCAGCGGCAGAGAGGGCTGCTTT
GCCCCCGTCCAGCCAGGGCAAACCCGGGCTGTGCAACAAGTGTGGGCGGCACATCTGGCCTCCGGTCAGG
CGGGCGTGCGCGGGGCTGTAGGAGACGCGCGCCCGCGCGTGAGCGGGGTTGGCATAGTAGGGGTTGCCCT
GCGAGTCGAGGTGATTGAAGAAGACGTCCACCTCGTCTGGAGGCAGCAGCTGCGCGGGTTCCATGTAGTT
GTGCGCCAGGCCCGGGTGGTGTGAGTCGGGGTGCTGCGCATTCAGCACGGCCGGGTGCGCCATCCAGCGC
GGCTGCTCGGGCGCCACCTCCTTGTACAGCTCGTCCATGCCGTACAGGAACAGGTGGTGGCGGCCCTCGG
AGCGCTCGTACTGTTCCACGATGGTGTAGTCCTCGTTGTGGGAGGTGATGTCCAGCTTGGTGTCCACGTA
GTAGTAGCCGGGCAGTTGCACGGGCTTCTTGGCCATGTAGATGGTCTTGAACTCCACCAGGTAGTGGCCG
CCGTCCTTCAGCTTCAGGGCCTGGTGGATCTCGCCCTTCAGCACGCCGTCGCGGGGGTACAGGCGCTCGG
TGGAGGCCTCCCAGCCCATGGTCTTCTTCTGCATTACGGGGCCGTCGGGGGGGAAGTTGGTGCCGCGCAT
CTTCACCTTGTAGATCAGCGTGCCGTCCTGCAGGGAGGAGTCCTGGGTCACGGTCACCAGACCGCCGTCC
TCGAAGTTCATCACGCGCTCCCACTTGAAGCCCTCGGGGAAGGACAGCTTCTTGTAATCGGGGATGTCGG
CGGGGTGCTTCACGTACGCCTTGGAGCCGTACATGAACTGGGGGGACAGGATGTCCCAGGCGAAGGGCAG
GGGGCCGCCCTTGGTCACCTTCAGCTTGGCGGTCTGGGTGCCCTCGTAGGGGCGGCCCTCGCCCTCGCCC
TCGATCTCGAACTCGTGGCCGTTCATGGAGCCCTCCATGCGCACCTTGAAGCGCATGAACTCTTTGATGA
CCTCCTCGCCCTTGCTCACCATGGATCCGTCGACGGTATCGATAAGCTTGATTCGACCGGCCGACTCAGT
CTGTCGGAGGACTGGCGCGCCGAGTGAGGGGTTGTGAGCTCTTTTATAGAGCTCGGGAAGCAGAAGCGCG
CGAACAGAAGCGAGAAGCAGGCTGATTGGTTAATTCAAATAAGGCGCAGGGTCATTTCAGGTCCTTGGGG
GAGCCTGGAAACATCTGATGGGTCTTAAGAAACTGCTGAGGGTTGGGCCATATCTGGGGACCATCTGTTC
TTGGCCTCGGGCCGGGGCCGAAACTGCGGTGACCATCTGTTCTTGGCCCCGGGCCGGGGCCGAAACTGCT
CACCGCAGATATCCTGTTTGGCCCAACGTTAGCTATTTTCATGTACCCGCCCTTGATCTGAACTTCTCTA
TTCTTGGTTTGGTATTTTTCCATGCCTTGCAAAATGGCGTTACTGCAGCCAGCTCGAGGCTAGTCTCGTG
ATCGATAAAATTTTGAATTTTTGTAATTTGTTTTTGTAATTCTTTAGTTTGTATGTCTGTTGCTATTATG
TCTACTATTCTTTCCCCTGCACTGTACCCCCCAATCCCCCCTTTTCTTTTAAAAGTTAACCGATACCGTC
GAGATCCGTTCACTAATCGAATGGATCTGTCTCTGTCTCTCTCTCCACCTTCTTCTTCTATTCCTTCGGG
CCTGTCGGGTCCCCTCGGGGTTGGGAGGTGGGTCTGAAACGATAATGGTGAATATCCCTGCCTAACTCTA
TTCACTATAGAAAGTACAGCAAAAACTATTCTTAAACCTACCAAGCCTCCTACTATCATTATGAATAATT
TTATATACCACAGCCAATTTGTTATGTTAAACCAATTCCACAAACTTGCCCATTTATCTAATTCCAATAA
TTCTTGTTCATTCTTTTCTTGCTGGTTTTGCGATTCTTCAATTAAGGAGTGTATTAAGCTTGTGTAATTG
TTAATTTCTCTGTCCCACTCCATCCAGGTCGTGTGATTCCAAATCTGTTCCAGAGATTTATTACTCCAAC
TAGCATTCCAAGGCACAGCAGTGGTGCAAATGAGTTTTCCAGAGCAACCCCAAATCCCCAGGAGCTGTTG
ATCCTTTAGGTATCTTTCCACAGCCAGGATTCTTGCCTGGAGCTGCTTGATGCCCCAGACTGTGAGTTGC
AACAGATGCTGTTGCGCCTCAATAGCCCTCAGCAAATTGTTCTGCTGCTGCACTATACCAGACAATAATT
GTCTGGCCTGTACCGTCAGCGTCATTGACGCTGCGCCCATAGTGCTTCCTGCTGCTCCCAAGAACCCAAG
GAACAAAGCTCCTATTCCCACTGCTCTTTTTTCTCTCTGCACCACTCTTCTCTTTGCCTTGGTGGGTGCT
ACTCCTAATGGTTCAATTTTTACTACTTTATATTTATATAATTCACTTCTCCAATTGTCCCTCATATCTC
CTCCTCCAGGTCTGAAGATCAGCGGCCGCTTGCTGTGCGGTGGTCTTACTTTTGTTTTGCTCTTCCTCTA
TCTTGTCTAAAGCTTCCTTGGTGTCTTTTATCTCTATCCTTTGATGCACACAATAGAGGGTTGCTACTGT
ATTATATAATGATCTAAGTTCTTCTGATCCTGTCTGAAGGGATGGTTGTAGCTGTCCCAGTATTTGTCTA
CAGCCTTCTGATGTTTCTAACAGGCCAGGATTAACTGCGAATCGTTCTAGCTCCCTGCTTGCCCATACTA
TATGTTTTAATTTATATTTTTTCTTTCCCCCTGGCCTTAACCGAATTTTTTCCCATCGCGATCTAATTCT
CCCCCGCTTAATACTGACGCTCTCGCACCCATCTCTCTCCTTCTAGCCTCCGCTAGTCAAAATTTTTGGC
GTACTCACCAGTCGCCGCCCCTCGCCTCTTGCCGTGCGCGCTTCAGCAAGCCGAGTCCTGCGTCGAGAGA
GCTCCTCTGGTTTCCCTTTCGCTTTCAAGTCCCTGTTCGGGCGCCACTGCTAGAGATTTTCCACACTGAC
TAAAAGGGTCTGAGGGATCTCTAGTTACCAGAGTCACACAACAGACGGGCACACACTACTTGAAGCACTC
AAGGCAAGCTTTATTGAGGCTTAAGCAGTGGGTTCCCTAGTTAGCCAGAGAGCTCCCAGGCTCAGATCTG
GTCTAACCAGAGAGACCCGTTTATGTATCGAGCTAGGCACTTAAATACAATATCTCTGCAATGCGGCAAT
TCAGTGGTTCGTCCAATCCATGTCAGACCCGTCTGTTGCCTTCCTAATAAGGCACGATCGTACCACCTTA
CTTCCACCAATCGGCATGCACGGTGCTTTTTCTCTCCTTGTAAGGCATGTTGCTAACTCATCGTTACCAT
GTTGCAAGACTACAAGAGTATTGCATAAGACTACATTAAGCTTGCAGCTCCAGCTTTTGTTCCCTTTAGT
GAGGGTTAATTGCGCGCTTGGCGTAATCATGGTCATAGCTGTTTCCTGTGTGAAATTGTTATCCGCTCAC
AATTCCACACAACATACGAGCCGGAAGCATAAAGTGTAAAGCCTGGGGTGCCTAATGAGTGAGCTAACTC
ACATTAATTGCGTTGCGCTCACTGCCCGCTTTCCAGTCGGGAAACCTGTCGTGCCAGCTGCATTAATGAA
TCGGCCAACGCGCGGGGAGAGGCG
